>Addgene plasmid #120618 | Smp_155810-Cd4-bio-His | addgene full sequence | sequence record 234206 | Addgene NGS Result
GTGATGCGGTTTTGGCAGTACACCAATGGGCGTGGATAGCGGTTTGACTCACGGGGATTTCCAAGTCTCC
ACCCCATTGACGTCAATGGGAGTTTGTTTTGGCACCAAAATCAACGGGACTTTCCAAAATGTCGTAATAA
CCCCGCCCCGTTGACGCAAATGGGCGGTAGGCGTGTACGGTGGGAGGTCTATATAAGCAGAGCTCGTTTA
GTGAACCGTCAGATCCTCACTCTCTTCCGCATCGCTGTCTGCGAGGGCCAGCTGTTGGGCTCGCGGTTGA
GGACAAACTCTTCGCGGTCTTTCCAGTACTCTTGGATCGGAAACCCGTCGGCCTCCGAACGGTACTCCGC
CACCGAGGGACCTGAGCGAGTCCGCATCGACCGGATCGGAAAACCTCTCGAGAAAGGCGTCTAACCAGTC
ACAGTCGCAAGGTAGGCTGAGCACCGTGGCGGGCGGCAGCGGGTGGCGGTCGGGGTTGTTTCTGGCGGAG
GTGCTGCTGATGATGTAATTAAAGTAGGCGGTCTTGAGACGGCGGATGGTCGAGGTGAGGTGTGGCAGGC
TTGAGATCCAGCTGTTGGGGTGAGTACTCCCTCTCAAAAGCGGGCATTACTTCTGCGCTAAGATTGTCAG
TTTCCAAAAACGAGGAGGATTTGATATTCACCTGGCCCGATCTGGCCATACACTTGAGTGACAATGACAT
CCACTTTGCCTTTCTCTCCACAGGTGTCCACTCCCAGGTCCAAGTTTGCCACCATGGAGTTTCAGACCCA
GGTACTCATGTCCCTGCTGCTCTGCATGTCTGGTGCGGCCGCCCTGATCCAGAACATCAACAGCCCCATC
GACCACGAGTACTACATCGAGGAAGAGATCCCCATCGGCACCATCATCGGCAATATCATGGACGACCTGA
TCATGAAGTACATCGACTTCGGCCTGACCAAGTTCCTGCACAAGCTGAACTCCCCCATCAACGACAACGA
CCACAGCTACAGCCTGATGATCATGAACTTCGCCGACCCCTACGTGAACCTGTTCGACATCAAGCTGGAC
GGCCGGATCATCCTGAGCAGACGGCTGGACCGGGACCAGATCTGCCCCAAGCAGCAGCACACCGACCTGC
CCCTGGTCAACATCGACAGCGCCCAGTTCAGCAGCGTGTACACCAGCACCCACCGGCAGAACATCCTGCA
GACCGAGAAGATCAGCTGCAGCATCATTCTGCAGATCGGCCTGTTCATCCACCAGAAGAACGGCATCATC
AACAAAGTGAACACCGAGGCCAACAACAAGAAGCAGATCCGGCTGTTCCACATCCGGATCAACATCCAGG
ACATCAATGACAACGCCCCCTACTGGCAGGGCCATCTGCAGCGGTTCCGGATCACCTTCCTGGACGGCGA
CCCCGTGGGCAGCAGAAGAAACATCCCCCCTGCCATGGACAACGACGAGGGCATCAACGGCCTGATCACC
TACGAGCTGAGCCCCGTGAACAGCTTCGACAAGAGCCACATCCCCTTCAGCCTGCTGGAAGATAGCATCG
ACGGCCTGCACCTGTACGCCACCAAGCAGATCGACAGAGAGGAACAGAGCCAGTACAAGCTGGTGCTGAA
GGCCACCGACGGCAGCTACTCCCTGAGCAGCTCTACCAGCAGCGCCCTGAGCAACGAGAGCACCTTCAAG
CGGTTCACCTCCACCCTGTACGTGGACATCTTCATCGAGGACGTGAACGACAACACCCCCCAGTTCACCC
AGCCCATCTTCACCACCAGCATGCCTATCGCCGAGACAACCCCCGTGGGCGCCACCGTGCTGCTGCTGAA
CGCCACAGACCTGGACAGCGGCATCAATGGCATCTTCCACTTCAGCTTCAGCAAGGACCACTACTGGCAG
CCCGCCGAGAAGATTGCCCGGCACTACTTCGACATCCGGCCCAACGGCCAGATCATTGTGAAGCAGCCCC
TGAATGTGGACAAGCTGGACCAGATCAATAGCCACATCAACCACAACAACAACAAAATCGTGCTGCCCAA
CATCAGAGGCGCCTACCAGCTGAAGGACGACATCGACGAGAATATCAACAAGGGCGTGAACGTGCAGTTC
CGGTTCCGGGCCGTGGTGGAAGATGAGGCCACCCGGCCCTACACCAGATCCAGCGAGGCCACCGTGATCA
TCCTGGTCACCGACGAGAACGACGAGTCCCCCGTGATCTCCCTGCTGCCCAATCCCGAGCTGATCAGCAG
CAACGCCCTGGACGCCGTGACCACCAGCAACAGCTTCAGCTACTTCTGGGTGTTCGAGAACCAGCCCGTG
GGCACCACAGTGGCCACCGTGCAGGCCTACGACCCCGACTTTGGCGGCCAGGACCAGGTGGAATGCAACC
TGAAGGACAGCAACTTCAGCCTGATCCGGCTGACCAGCCAGACCCAGCCCGAGTTCGACCGGAACACCGA
AGTGAACCTGCTGACCGAGTACCACCTGATCACCGCCCGGATCCTGGACCGCGAGAGCACCAGCCACCAG
GTGGTCACCATCGTGTGCAGCGACATGGTCGGACACTACACCGAGCGGAACACCACCGTGCGCATCCTGG
ACGAGAATGACAACCGGCCCAAGTTCAGCCACGAGATCCTGTATCTGCAGGTCGACGAAAACGCCCCTTA
CGGCACCCAGGTCATCCAGCAGAGCCAGAAAGTGAACCGGGGCCACTTCAACAACGTGCACCAGACCGGC
AGCCTGCAGGGCCTGCTGGCCAGCGACCTGGATATCGGAATCAACAGCCAGATGACATTCTTCCTGTTCG
AGGACGGCATCAACAGCACCAAGTTCAAGATCGACAGCCACACAGGCATCATCACCACCATGGATATCTT
CGACCGGGAAGTGAAAGAGAAGTACACCCTGATCGCCCTGGCCGTGGACCACGGCAATCCTCCACTGACC
GGCACCGCCACAGTGCAGATCATCATCAACGACCTGAACGACAATGGCCCCGTGTTCAGCACCAACAACT
ACACATTCCATCTGCAGGAAAACCAGGCCCGGTCCACCATCGTGGGCCAGGTCAACGCCACCGACGTGGA
CTCTAGCGCCTACGGCCCCCTGGAATACTCCTTCGCCAACGACCCCGATAGCGTGAACTTCACCATCGAC
AAGATCACCGGCATCATCCGGAACCGGCAGAGCCTGGACAGAGAAGAGAAGTCCCAGTACATCTTCCGGG
TGCTGGTCAAGGACACCAAGATCCGGCCCAGCGAGTTCAACAGCATCAGCATCAACAAGCTCAACAGCAA
GAGCATCCAGTACACCGGCACCAGCACCGTGACCGTGATCGTGGACGATGTGAACGATAACTGGCCTGTG
TTCGTGTCCCCCAACAGCACCGCCAACACCCTGGCCATTGCCCTGGACCAGAAGATCACAGGCTACAAGC
TGGCCTACATCCAGGCCGAGGACAAGGATGAGGGCAACAATGGCACCATCACCTACAACATCCTGACCGG
CAACAACTACGGCCTGTTCGGCCTGGACAGCACCAGCGGCCTGCTGTACCTGAGCAACCCCTTCAGCGAC
AACAACAAGCTGAGCGACCACAACAATGAGCTGTACGACAGCAGCAACACCAGCAACCTGCCCACCAACG
ACGAGTTCAATGGCCTGCTGCACAAGAGCAGCATCCACATCCTGACACTGGAAGCCTGCGACCAGGGCCA
GGACCCCAAGCCCAGATGCACCCTGTACAACAACCTGAAGATCATGATTCAGAACAACAAAGAGAAGGAC
GTCCACACCCTGGAAAGCAAGCAGTTCCAGTACAACTCCCCCAACCAGTTCATCAACGCCCCTGGCCTGA
CCAGCGCCGAGACAGTGCTGAGCAGCGCCTTCAAGCAGAACCACCCCAACCACATCCAGAACAACTTCAA
CTCCATCCAGGAATTCAACAACGACAACCTGTACCAGAAGGCCACAGGCCTGACCTACGGCAACCTGCTG
ATGAGCAAGCAGAATCACAAGCTGTCCAGCTACACCACAGGCGCGCCGTCGACCTCCATCACGGCCTATA
AGAGTGAGGGGGAGTCAGCGGAGTTCTCCTTCCCACTCAACCTTGGAGAGGAAAGCCTGCAGGGAGAGTT
GAGATGGAAGGCAGAGAAGGCTCCTTCTTCCCAGTCCTGGATCACCTTCTCCCTAAAGAACCAAAAGGTG
TCTGTGCAGAAGTCTACTAGCAACCCCAAGTTCCAGCTGTCCGAAACGCTCCCACTCACCCTTCAGATAC
CCCAGGTCTCCCTTCAGTTTGCTGGTTCTGGCAACCTGACCCTGACTCTGGACAGAGGGATACTGTATCA
GGAAGTGAACCTGGTGGTGATGAAAGTGACTCAGCCCGACAGCAACACTTTGACCTGTGAGGTGATGGGA
CCCACCTCACCCAAGATGAGACTGATCTTGAAGCAGGAGAATCAGGAGGCCAGGGTCTCCAGGCAGGAGA
AAGTGATTCAAGTGCAGGCCCCTGAAGCAGGGGTGTGGCAATGTCTACTGAGTGAAGGTGAAGAGGTCAA
GATGGACTCCAAGATCCAGGTTTTATCCAAAGGGTTGAATTCCGGCAGCCTGCACCACATCCTGGACGCC
CAGAAGATGCTGTGGAACCACAGGGACAGGAACCTGCCTCCTCTGGCCCCTCTGGGCCCCCACCACCATC
ACCACCATTGAGTCTAGACACGTGATTAATTAAGGATCCCCCGACCTCGACCTCTGGCTAATAAAGGAAA
TTTATTTTCATTGCAATAGTGTGTTGGAATTTTTTGTGTCTCTCACTCGGAAGGACATATGGGAGGGCAA
ATCATTTGGTCGAGATCCCTCGGAGATCTCTAGCTAGAGGATCGATCCCCGCCCCGGACGAACTAAACCT
GACTACGACATCTCTGCCCCTTCTTCGCGGGGCAGTGCATGTAATCCCTTCAGTTGGTTGGTACAACTTG
CCAACTGGGCCCTGTTCCACATGTGACACGGGGGGGGACCAAACACAAAGGGGTTCTCTGACTGTAGTTG
ACATCCTTATAAATGGATGTGCACATTTGCCAACACTGAGTGGCTTTCATCCTGGAGCAGACTTTGCAGT
CTGTGGACTGCAACACAACATTGCCTTTATGTGTAACTCTTGGCTGAAGCTCTTACACCAATGCTGGGGG
ACATGTACCTCCCAGGGGCCCAGGAAGACTACGGGAGGCTACACCAACGTCAATCAGAGGGGCCTGTGTA
GCTACCGATAAGCGGACCCTCAAGAGGGCATTAGCAATAGTGTTTATAAGGCCCCCTTGTTAACCCTAAA
CGGGTAGCATATGCTTCCCGGGTAGTAGTATATACTATCCAGACTAACCCTAATTCAATAGCATATGTTA
CCCAACGGGAAGCATATGCTATCGAATTAGGGTTAGTAAAAGGGTCCTAAGGAACAGCGATATCTCCCAC
CCCATGAGCTGTCACGGTTTTATTTACATGGGGTCAGGATTCCACGAGGGTAGTGAACCATTTTAGTCAC
AAGGGCAGTGGCTGAAGATCAAGGAGCGGGCAGTGAACTCTCCTGAATCTTCGCCTGCTTCTTCATTCTC
CTTCGTTTAGCTAATAGAATAACTGCTGAGTTGTGAACAGTAAGGTGTATGTGAGGTGCTCGAAAACAAG
GTTTCAGGTGACGCCCCCAGAATAAAATTTGGACGGGGGGTTCAGTGGTGGCATTGTGCTATGACACCAA
TATAACCCTCACAAACCCCTTGGGCAATAAATACTAGTGTAGGAATGAAACATTCTGAATATCTTTAACA
ATAGAAATCCATGGGGTGGGGACAAGCCGTAAAGACTGGATGTCCATCTCACACGAATTTATGGCTATGG
GCAACACATAATCCTAGTGCAATATGATACTGGGGTTATTAAGATGTGTCCCAGGCAGGGACCAAGACAG
GTGAACCATGTTGTTACACTCTATTTGTAACAAGGGGAAAGAGAGTGGACGCCGACAGCAGCGGACTCCA
CTGGTTGTCTCTAACACCCCCGAAAATTAAACGGGGCTCCACGCCAATGGGGCCCATAAACAAAGACAAG
TGGCCACTCTTTTTTTTGAAATTGTGGAGTGGGGGCACGCGTCAGCCCCCACACGCCGCCCTGCGGTTTT
GGACTGTAAAATAAGGGTGTAATAACTTGGCTGATTGTAACCCCGCTAACCACTGCGGTCAAACCACTTG
CCCACAAAACCACTAATGGCACCCCGGGGAATACCTGCATAAGTAGGTGGGCGGGCCAAGATAGGGGCGC
GATTGCTGCGATCTGGAGGACAAATTACACACACTTGCGCCTGAGCGCCAAGCACAGGGTTGTTGGTCCT
CATATTCACGAGGTCGCTGAGAGCACGGTGGGCTAATGTTGCCATGGGTAGCATATACTACCCAAATATC
TGGATAGCATATGCTATCCTAATCTATATCTGGGTAGCATAGGCTATCCTAATCTATATCTGGGTAGCAT
ATGCTATCCTAATCTATATCTGGGTAGTATATGCTATCCTAATTTATATCTGGGTAGCATAGGCTATCCT
AATCTATATCTGGGTAGCATATGCTATCCTAATCTATATCTGGGTAGTATATGCTATCCTAATCTGTATC
CGGGTAGCATATGCTATCCTAATAGAGATTAGGGTAGTATATGCTATCCTAATTTATATCTGGGTAGCAT
ATACTACCCAAATATCTGGATAGCATATGCTATCCTAATCTATATCTGGGTAGCATATGCTATCCTAATC
TATATCTGGGTAGCATAGGCTATCCTAATCTATATCTGGGTAGCATATGCTATCCTAATCTATATCTGGG
TAGTATATGCTATCCTAATTTATATCTGGGTAGCATAGGCTATCCTAATCTATATCTGGGTAGCATATGC
TATCCTAATCTATATCTGGGTAGTATATGCTATCCTAATCTGTATCCGGGTAGCATATGCTATCCTCATG
ATAAGCTGTCAAACATGAGAATTTTCTTGAAGACGAAAGGGCCTCGTGATACGCCTATTTTTATAGGTTA
ATGTCATGATAATAATGGTTTCTTAGACGTCAGGTGGCACTTTTCGGGGAAATGTGCGCGGAACCCCTAT
TTGTTTATTTTTCTAAATACATTCAAATATGTATCCGCTCATGAGACAATAACCCTGATAAATGCTTCAA
TAATATTGAAAAAGGAAGAGTATGAGTATTCAACATTTCCGTGTCGCCCTTATTCCCTTTTTTGCGGCAT
TTTGCCTTCCTGTTTTTGCTCACCCAGAAACGCTGGTGAAAGTAAAAGATGCTGAAGATCAGTTGGGTGC
ACGAGTGGGTTACATCGAACTGGATCTCAACAGCGGTAAGATCCTTGAGAGTTTTCGCCCCGAAGAACGT
TTTCCAATGATGAGCACTTTTAAAGTTCTGCTATGTGGCGCGGTATTATCCCGTGTTGACGCCGGGCAAG
AGCAACTCGGTCGCCGCATACACTATTCTCAGAATGACTTGGTTGAGTACTCACCAGTCACAGAAAAGCA
TCTTACGGATGGCATGACAGTAAGAGAATTATGCAGTGCTGCCATAACCATGAGTGATAACACTGCGGCC
AACTTACTTCTGACAACGATCGGAGGACCGAAGGAGCTAACCGCTTTTTTGCACAACATGGGGGATCATG
TAACTCGCCTTGATCGTTGGGAACCGGAGCTGAATGAAGCCATACCAAACGACGAGCGTGACACCACGAT
GCCTGCAGCAATGGCAACAACGTTGCGCAAACTATTAACTGGCGAACTACTTACTCTAGCTTCCCGGCAA
CAATTAATAGACTGGATGGAGGCGGATAAAGTTGCAGGACCACTTCTGCGCTCGGCCCTTCCGGCTGGCT
GGTTTATTGCTGATAAATCTGGAGCCGGTGAGCGTGGGTCTCGCGGTATCATTGCAGCACTGGGGCCAGA
TGGTAAGCCCTCCCGTATCGTAGTTATCTACACGACGGGGAGTCAGGCAACTATGGATGAACGAAATAGA
CAGATCGCTGAGATAGGTGCCTCACTGATTAAGCATTGGTAACTGTCAGACCAAGTTTACTCATATATAC
TTTAGATTGATTTAAAACTTCATTTTTAATTTAAAAGGATCTAGGTGAAGATCCTTTTTGATAATCTCAT
GACCAAAATCCCTTAACGTGAGTTTTCGTTCCACTGAGCGTCAGACCCCGTAGAAAAGATCAAAGGATCT
TCTTGAGATCCTTTTTTTCTGCGCGTAATCTGCTGCTTGCAAACAAAAAAACCACCGCTACCAGCGGTGG
TTTGTTTGCCGGATCAAGAGCTACCAACTCTTTTTCCGAAGGTAACTGGCTTCAGCAGAGCGCAGATACC
AAATACTGTTCTTCTAGTGTAGCCGTAGTTAGGCCACCACTTCAAGAACTCTGTAGCACCGCCTACATAC
CTCGCTCTGCTAATCCTGTTACCAGTGGCTGCTGCCAGTGGCGATAAGTCGTGTCTTACCGGGTTGGACT
CAAGACGATAGTTACCGGATAAGGCGCAGCGGTCGGGCTGAACGGGGGGTTCGTGCACACAGCCCAGCTT
GGAGCGAACGACCTACACCGAACTGAGATACCTACAGCGTGAGCTATGAGAAAGCGCCACGCTTCCCGAA
GGGAGAAAGGCGGACAGGTATCCGGTAAGCGGCAGGGTCGGAACAGGAGAGCGCACGAGGGAGCTTCCAG
GGGGAAACGCCTGGTATCTTTATAGTCCTGTCGGGTTTCGCCACCTCTGACTTGAGCGTCGATTTTTGTG
ATGCTCGTCAGGGGGGCGGAGCCTATGGAAAAACGCCAGCAACGCGGCCTTTTTACGGTTCCTGGCCTTT
TGCTGGCCTTTTGCTCACATGTTCTTTCCTGCGTTATCCCCTGATTCTGTGGATAACCGTATTACCGCCT
TTGAGTGAGCTGATACCGCTCGCCGCAGCCGAACGACCGAGCGCAGCGAGTCAGTGAGCGAGGAAGCGGA
AGAGCGCCCAATACGCAAACCGCCTCTCCCCGCGCGTTGGCCGATTCATTAATGCAGCTGGCACGACAGG
TTTCCCGACTGGAAAGCGGGCAGTGAGCGCAACGCAATTAATGTGAGTTAGCTCACTCATTAGGCACCCC
AGGCTTTACACTTTATGCTTCCGGCTCGTATGTTGTGTGGAATTGTGAGCGGATAACAATTTCACACAGG
AAACAGCTATGACCATGATTACGCCAAGCTCTAGCTAGAGGTCGACCAATTCTCATGTTTGACAGCTTAT
CATCGCAGATCCGGGCAACGTTGTTGCCATTGCTGCAGGCGCAGAACTGGTAGGTATGGAAGATCTATAC
ATTGAATCAATATTGGCAATTAGCCATATTAGTCATTGGTTATATAGCATAAATCAATATTGGCTATTGG
CCATTGCATACGTTGTATCTATATCATAATATGTACATTTATATTGGCTCATGTCCAATATGACCGCCAT
GTTGACATTGATTATTGACTAGTTATTAATAGTAATCAATTACGGGGTCATTAGTTCATAGCCCATATAT
GGAGTTCCGCGTTACATAACTTACGGTAAATGGCCCGCCTGGCTGACCGCCCAACGACCCCCGCCCATTG
ACGTCAATAATGACGTATGTTCCCATAGTAACGCCAATAGGGACTTTCCATTGACGTCAATGGGTGGAGT
ATTTACGGTAAACTGCCCACTTGGCAGTACATCAAGTGTATCATATGCCAAGTCCGCCCCCTATTGACGT
CAATGACGGTAAATGGCCCGCCTGGCATTATGCCCAGTACATGACCTTACGGGACTTTCCTACTTGGCAG
TACATCTACGTATTAGTCATCGCTATTACCATG
Features (pLannotate 1.2.2; 18 found; start..end, strand, type, name):
      2..201     +  promoter       CMV promoter: human cytomegalovirus (CMV) immediate early promoter
    269..307     +  misc_feature   Ad SA (fragment): adenovirus major late transcript splice acceptor (Friedrich and Soriano, 1991)
    340..549     -  CDS            PTP (fragment): TERM_ADE02 - Experimental evidence at protein level: Swiss-Prot protein existence level 1. Protein covalently bound to the viral DNA that acts as a primer for viral genomic replication by DNA strand displacement. Assembles on the viral origin of replication in an initiation complex with viral polymerase, DBP, host NFIA and host POU2F1/OCT1. During initiation, the polymerase covalently couples the first dCTP with Ser- 580 of pTP. The terminal protein stimulates the template activity over 20 fold compared to protein-free templates. Neo-synthesized viral genomes are linked to two preterminal prot
    580..669     +  intron         chimeric intron (fragment): chimera between introns from adenovirus and immunoglobulin heavy chain genes
    688..734     +  CDS            IgH signal sequence (fragment): signal sequence from the mouse immunoglobulin heavy chain variable region
   4009..4590    +  CDS            Cd4 (fragment): CD4_RAT - Experimental evidence at protein level: Swiss-Prot protein existence level 1. Integral membrane glycoprotein that plays an essential role in the immune response and serves multiple functions in responses against both external and internal offenses. In T-cells, functions primarily as a coreceptor for MHC class II molecule:peptide complex. The antigens presented by class II peptides are derived from extracellular proteins while class I peptides are derived from cytosolic proteins. Interacts simultaneously with the T-cell receptor (TCR) and the MHC class II presented by antigen presenti
   4750..4805    +  polyA_signal   β-globin poly(A) signal: rabbit β-globin polyadenylation signal (Gil and Proudfoot, 1987)
   5319..7000    -  rep_origin     oriP (fragment): Epstein-Barr virus oriP replication origin (Yates et al., 2000)
   7127..7231    +  promoter       AmpR promoter: bla
   7232..8092    +  CDS            AmpR: β-lactamase; bla; confers resistance to ampicillin, carbenicillin, and related antibiotics
   8263..8851    +  rep_origin     ori: high-copy-number ColE1/pMB1/pBR322/pUC origin of replication
   9034..9126    +  CDS            lacI (fragment): lac repressor; lacI; The lac repressor binds to the lac operator to inhibit transcription in E. coli. This inhibition can be relieved by adding lactose or isopropyl-β-D-thiogalactopyranoside (IPTG).
   9139..9160    +  protein_bind   CAP binding site: CAP binding activates transcription in the presence of cAMP. E. coli catabolite activator protein
   9175..9205    +  promoter       lac promoter: promoter for the E. coli lac operon
   9213..9229    +  protein_bind   lac operator: The lac repressor binds to the lac operator to inhibit transcription in E. coli. This inhibition can be relieved by adding lactose or isopropyl-β-D-thiogalactopyranoside (IPTG). lac repressor encoded by lacI
   9299..9315    +  promoter       tet promoter (fragment): E. coli promoter for tetracycline efflux protein gene
   9325..9350    -  CDS            bla(M) (fragment): β-lactamase lacking the signal sequence; bla(M); allows cytosolic expression of β-lactamase
   9524..9903    +  enhancer       CMV enhancer: human cytomegalovirus immediate early enhancer
