[The description below was written by a language model from this plasmid's Addgene catalogue record and pLannotate feature annotations shown in this document.]
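Description:
Smp_155810-Cd4-bio-His is a mammalian expression plasmid built on the pTT3 backbone for producing a recombinant Schistosoma mansoni protein in secreted, tagged form. It is propagated in E. coli through a high-copy ColE1/pUC-type origin with ampicillin selection (AmpR under its own bla promoter). It also carries a fragment of the Epstein-Barr virus oriP, an element that supports episomal maintenance in cells supplying EBNA1 and is characteristic of vectors meant for high-yield transient transfection. Short lac-region remnants (a lacI fragment, CAP site, lac promoter and operator) and small tet promoter and bla fragments appear to be backbone leftovers with no evident role in expression.

The expression cassette is driven by the CMV enhancer and promoter, which span the numbering origin of the circular sequence. These are followed by adenovirus-derived leader and splice sequences and a chimeric intron fragment that promote efficient processing of the transcript; the antisense "PTP" hit most likely reflects this adenoviral leader region rather than a real coding sequence. A fragment of a mouse immunoglobulin heavy-chain signal sequence lies just upstream of the insert, which would direct the product into the secretory pathway. The roughly 3.2 kb Smp_155810 insert, cloned between retained NotI and AscI sites, falls in the unannotated interval of the feature table. It is fused at its C terminus to rat Cd4 domains 3 and 4, then, according to the catalogue entry, a biotinylation ("bio") sequence and a 6xHis tag, neither of which is annotated separately. A rabbit β-globin polyadenylation signal ends the transcript. The Cd4, biotin and His tags typically allow detection, oriented capture on streptavidin and affinity purification. The construct belongs to a library of S. mansoni cell-surface and secreted proteins used to identify early serological markers of infection.
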