Addgene plasmid #120618: Smp_155810-Cd4-bio-His
Purpose: Expression of recombinant S. mansoni protein
Depositing lab: Gavin Wright. Depositing organization: Wellcome Sanger Institute. Publication: A library of cell-surface and secreted proteins from Schistosoma mansoni identifies early serological markers of infection. Cécile Crosnier, Anna V. Protasio, Gabriel Rinaldi, Shona Wilson, Matthew Berriman, Gavin J. Wright. bioRXiv 10.1101/593616.
Backbone
  Vector backbone: pTT3
  Backbone manufacturer: Yves Durocher, NRC
  Backbone size w/o insert (bp): 6686
  Vector type: Mammalian Expression
Growth in bacteria
  Bacterial resistance: Ampicillin, 100 μg/mL
  Growth temperature: 37°C
  Growth strain: DH5alpha
  Copy number: High Copy
Gene/Insert
  Gene/Insert name: Smp_155810
  Species: Schistosoma mansoni
  Insert size (bp): 3217
  Entrez Gene: Smp_155810 (a.k.a. Smp_155810)
  Promoter: CMV
  Tag / fusion protein: ratCd4(d3+4)-bio-6His (C terminal on backbone)
  Cloning method: Restriction Enzyme; 5′ cloning site NotI (not destroyed); 3′ cloning site AscI (not destroyed)
Terms and licenses: Academic/Nonprofit Terms; Industry Terms: Not Available to Industry
How to cite: Smp_155810-Cd4-bio-His was a gift from Gavin Wright (Addgene plasmid # 120618 ; http://n2t.net/addgene:120618 ; RRID:Addgene_120618)
